Addgene plasmid #125939: 124_pAAV-ProC3-CatCh-GFP-WPRE
Purpose: Targeting expression to neuronal and glial cell types in mice, non-human primates, and human retina
Depositing lab: Botond Roska. Depositing organization: Friedrich Miescher Institute for Biomedical Research. Publication: Targeting neuronal and glial cell types with synthetic promoter AAVs in mice, non-human primates and humans. Juttner J, Szabo A, Gross-Scherf B, Morikawa RK, Rompani SB, Hantz P, Szikra T, Esposti F, Cowan CS, Bharioke A, Patino-Alvarez CP, Keles O, Kusnyerik A, Azoulay T, Hartl D, Krebs AR, Schubeler D, Hajdu RI, Lukats A, Nemeth J, Nagy ZZ, Wu KC, Wu RH, Xiang L, Fang XL, Jin ZB, Goldblum D, Hasler PW, Scholl HPN, Krol J, Roska B. Nat Neurosci. 2019 Jul 8. pii: 10.1038/s41593-019-0431-2. doi: 10.1038/s41593-019-0431-2. PubMed 31285614.
Backbone
  Vector backbone: pAAV
  Vector type: AAV
Growth in bacteria
  Bacterial resistance: Ampicillin, 100 μg/mL
  Growth temperature: 37°C
  Growth strain: NEB Stable
  Copy number: High Copy
Gene/Insert
  Gene/Insert name: CatCh-GFP (alt name: ChR2(L132C)-EGFP)
  Species: Synthetic
  Promoter: ProC3
  Cloning method: Restriction Enzyme; 5′ cloning site Unknown (unknown if destroyed); 3′ cloning site Unknown (unknown if destroyed)
Terms and licenses: Academic/Nonprofit Terms; Industry Terms: Not Available to Industry
Depositor comments: Please visit https://www.biorxiv.org/content/early/2018/10/04/434720.full.pdf for BioRxiv preprint
How to cite: 124_pAAV-ProC3-CatCh-GFP-WPRE was a gift from Botond Roska (Addgene plasmid # 125939 ; http://n2t.net/addgene:125939 ; RRID:Addgene_125939)
