[The description below was written by a language model from this plasmid's Addgene catalogue record, the feature table of its GenBank file and pLannotate feature annotations shown in this document.]
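Description:
124_pAAV-ProC3-CatCh-GFP-WPRE is a 6.4 kb AAV transfer plasmid built on a pAAV backbone, designed for packaging a light-gated ion channel reporter cassette into recombinant adeno-associated virus. It is propagated in E. coli through a high-copy ColE1/pUC-type origin with ampicillin selection (bla under its own promoter), and the backbone also carries an f1 phage origin. Two AAV2 inverted terminal repeats flank the expression cassette; these are the cis elements required for replication and encapsidation of the vector genome when rep, cap and helper functions are supplied in trans. The ITRs are recombination-prone repeats, which fits the use of a stability-oriented cloning strain.

Between the ITRs, expression is driven by ProC3, one of a series of synthetic promoters developed to restrict AAV transgene expression to particular cell types. ProC3 itself is not annotated as a named feature. The roughly 500 bp between the left ITR and an annotated SV40 early promoter/origin segment is unlabelled, so the synthetic promoter plausibly comprises this region together with the SV40 element serving as a minimal core promoter, though the record does not say so. A Kozak consensus precedes the coding sequence for CatCh, the L132C variant of the Chlamydomonas reinhardtii channelrhodopsin-2 N-terminal fragment, a blue-light-activated cation channel, followed almost immediately by EGFP, consistent with the fusion named in the record, for visualising expressing cells. A WPRE enhances transcript stability and expression, and a human growth hormone polyadenylation signal terminates the transcript.

The stated purpose is targeting expression to neuronal and glial cell types in the retina of mice, non-human primates and humans. The record does not specify which cell population ProC3 labels.
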