LOCUS       Exported 6401 bp ds-DNA circular SYN 12-MAY-2021
DEFINITION  Targeting expression to neuronal and glial cell types in mice,
            non-human primates, and human retina.
ACCESSION   .
VERSION     .
KEYWORDS    124_pAAV-ProC3-CatCh-GFP-WPRE
SOURCE      synthetic DNA construct
  ORGANISM  synthetic DNA construct
REFERENCE   1 (bases 1 to 6401)
  AUTHORS   Juttner J, Szabo A, Gross-Scherf B, Morikawa RK, Rompani SB, Hantz
            P, Szikra T, Esposti F, Cowan CS, Bharioke A, Patino-Alvarez CP,
            Keles O, Kusnyerik A, Azoulay T, Hartl D, Krebs AR, Schubeler D,
            Hajdu RI, Lukats A, Nemeth J, Nagy ZZ, Wu KC, Wu RH, Xiang L, Fang
            XL, Jin ZB, Goldblum D, Hasler PW, Scholl HPN, Krol J, Roska B
  TITLE     Targeting neuronal and glial cell types with synthetic promoter AAVs
            in mice, non-human primates and humans.
  JOURNAL   Nat Neurosci. 2019 Jul 8. pii: 10.1038/s41593-019-0431-2. doi:
            10.1038/s41593-019-0431-2.
  PUBMED    31285614
REFERENCE   2 (bases 1 to 6401)
  AUTHORS   .
  TITLE     Direct Submission
  JOURNAL   Exported May 12, 2021 from SnapGene Server 1.1.58
            http://www.snapgene.com
FEATURES             Location/Qualifiers
     source          1..6401
                     /organism="synthetic DNA construct"
                     /mol_type="other DNA"
     repeat_region   1..130
                     /label=AAV2 ITR (alternate)
                     /note="Functional equivalent of wild-type AAV2 ITR"
     promoter        642..838
                     /label=SV40 promoter
                     /note="SV40 early promoter"
     rep_origin      689..824
                     /label=SV40 ori
                     /note="SV40 origin of replication"
     primer_bind     751..770
                     /label=SV40pro-F
                     /note="SV40 promoter/origin, forward primer"
     regulatory      845..854
                     /regulatory_class="other"
                     /note="vertebrate consensus sequence for strong initiation
                     of translation (Kozak, 1987)"
     CDS             851..1774
                     /codon_start=1
                     /product="N-terminal fragment of channelrhodopsin-2 from
                     the alga Chlamydomonas reinhardtii (Nagel et al., 2003)"
                     /label=ChR2
                     /note="blue light-activated cation channel"
                     /translation="MDYGGALSAVGRELLFVTNPVVVNGSVLVPEDQCYCAGWIESRGT
                     NGAQTASNVLQWLAAGFSILLLMFYAYQTWKSTCGWEEIYVCAIEMVKVILEFFFEFKN
                     PSMLYLATGHRVQWLRYAEWLLTCPVICIHLSNLTGLSNDYSRRTMGLLVSDIGTIVWG
                     ATSAMATGYVKVIFFCLGLCYGANTFFHAAKAYIEGYHTVPKGRCRQVVTGMAWLFFVS
                     WGMFPILFILGPEGFGVLSVYGSTVGHTIIDLMSKNCWGLLGHYLRVLIHEHILIHGDI
                     RKTTKLNIGGTEIEVETLVEDEAEAGA"
     CDS             1781..2497
                     /codon_start=1
                     /product="enhanced GFP"
                     /label=EGFP
                     /translation="MVSKGEELFTGVVPILVELDGDVNGHKFSVSGEGEGDATYGKLTL
                     KFICTTGKLPVPWPTLVTTLTYGVQCFSRYPDHMKQHDFFKSAMPEGYVQERTIFFKDD
                     GNYKTRAEVKFEGDTLVNRIELKGIDFKEDGNILGHKLEYNYNSHNVYIMADKQKNGIK
                     VNFKIRHNIEDGSVQLADHYQQNTPIGDGPVLLPDNHYLSTQSALSKDPNEKRDHMVLL
                     EFVTAAGITLGMDELYK"
     primer_bind     complement(1826..1847)
                     /label=EGFP-N
                     /note="EGFP, reverse primer"
     primer_bind     complement(2087..2106)
                     /label=EXFP-R
                     /note="For distinguishing EGFP variants, reverse primer"
     primer_bind     2434..2455
                     /label=EGFP-C
                     /note="EGFP, forward primer"
     misc_feature    2528..3116
                     /label=WPRE
                     /note="woodchuck hepatitis virus posttranscriptional
                     regulatory element"
     primer_bind     complement(2581..2601)
                     /label=WPRE-R
                     /note="WPRE, reverse primer"
     CDS             complement(2999..3010)
                     /codon_start=1
                     /product="Factor Xa recognition and cleavage site"
                     /label=Factor Xa site
                     /translation="IEGR"
     polyA_signal    3148..3624
                     /label=hGH poly(A) signal
                     /note="human growth hormone polyadenylation signal"
     primer_bind     complement(3347..3366)
                     /label=hGH-PA-R
                     /note="Human growth hormone terminator, reverse primer"
     repeat_region   3664..3804
                     /label=AAV2 ITR
                     /note="inverted terminal repeat of adeno-associated virus
                     serotype 2"
     repeat_region   3664..3793
                     /label=AAV2 ITR
     rep_origin      3879..4334
                     /direction=RIGHT
                     /label=f1 ori
                     /note="f1 bacteriophage origin of replication; arrow
                     indicates direction of (+) strand synthesis"
     primer_bind     complement(3966..3985)
                     /label=F1ori-R
                     /note="F1 origin, reverse primer"
     primer_bind     4176..4197
                     /label=F1ori-F
                     /note="F1 origin, forward primer"
     primer_bind     complement(4351..4370)
                     /label=pRS-marker
                     /note="pRS vectors, use to sequence yeast selectable
                     marker"
     primer_bind     4470..4492
                     /label=pGEX 3'
                     /note="pGEX vectors, reverse primer"
     primer_bind     complement(4530..4548)
                     /label=pBRforEco
                     /note="pBR322 vectors, upsteam of EcoRI site, forward
                     primer"
     promoter        4616..4720
                     /gene="bla"
                     /label=AmpR promoter
     CDS             4721..5581
                     /codon_start=1
                     /gene="bla"
                     /product="beta-lactamase"
                     /label=AmpR
                     /note="confers resistance to ampicillin, carbenicillin, and
                     related antibiotics"
                     /translation="MSIQHFRVALIPFFAAFCLPVFAHPETLVKVKDAEDQLGARVGYI
                     ELDLNSGKILESFRPEERFPMMSTFKVLLCGAVLSRIDAGQEQLGRRIHYSQNDLVEYS
                     PVTEKHLTDGMTVRELCSAAITMSDNTAANLLLTTIGGPKELTAFLHNMGDHVTRLDRW
                     EPELNEAIPNDERDTTMPVAMATTLRKLLTGELLTLASRQQLIDWMEADKVAGPLLRSA
                     LPAGWFIADKSGAGERGSRGIIAALGPDGKPSRIVVIYTTGSQATMDERNRQIAEIGAS
                     LIKHW"
     primer_bind     complement(4939..4958)
                     /label=Amp-R
                     /note="Ampicillin resistance gene, reverse primer"
     rep_origin      5752..6340
                     /direction=RIGHT
                     /label=ori
                     /note="high-copy-number ColE1/pMB1/pBR322/pUC origin of
                     replication"
     primer_bind     6241..6260
                     /label=pBR322ori-F
                     /note="pBR322 origin, forward primer"
ORIGIN
        1 cctgcaggca gctgcgcgct cgctcgctca ctgaggccgc ccgggcgtcg ggcgaccttt
       61 ggtcgcccgg cctcagtgag cgagcgagcg cgcagagagg gagtggccaa ctccatcact
      121 aggggttcct gcggccgcac gcgtaaagct ggaactgggg ccggaaacag ctgagggtgc
      181 ccagccggaa actcgaaatc aacgtaggcc ggaaactatt cgatgaattc cgccggaaac
      241 taggtccgga ggactgccgg aaacacctgt aatcaagccg ccggaaacct gttgtggccg
      301 tatgccggaa acgtcttaat tggacgtgcc ggaaactctt ttaatgagtt cgccggaaac
      361 cagaccagcc gagctgccgg aaaccggtta tatagaacgg ccggaaacgg tccacaggaa
      421 aaagccggaa acacccaaac ggttagcgcc ggaaacgact ggggaggacg tgccggaaac
      481 gtactatctg aagatgccgg aaacacttga aagctccaag ccggaaacgg gcccgtgcgg
      541 atagccggaa actgacggta cacggccgcc ggaaacacta cttgtatggt agccggaaac
      601 ttgggcgtgg ctggggccgg aaacgctcga gatctgcgat ctgcatctca attagtcagc
      661 aaccatagtc ccgcccctaa ctccgcccat cccgccccta actccgccca gttccgccca
      721 ttctccgccc catcgctgac taattttttt tatttatgca gaggccgagg ccgcctcggc
      781 ctctgagcta ttccagaagt agtgaggagg cttttttgga ggcctaggct tttgcaaagg
      841 atccgccacc atggattatg gaggcgccct gagtgccgtt gggcgcgagc tgctatttgt
      901 aacgaaccca gtagtcgtca atggctctgt acttgtgcct gaggaccagt gttactgcgc
      961 gggctggatt gagtcgcgtg gcacaaacgg tgcccaaacg gcgtcgaacg tgctgcaatg
     1021 gcttgctgct ggcttctcca tcctactgct tatgttttac gcctaccaaa catggaagtc
     1081 aacctgcggc tgggaggaga tctatgtgtg cgctatcgag atggtcaagg tgattctcga
     1141 gttcttcttc gagtttaaga acccgtccat gctgtatcta gccacaggcc accgcgtcca
     1201 gtggttgcgt tacgccgagt ggcttctcac ctgcccggtc atttgcattc acctgtcaaa
     1261 cctgacgggc ttgtccaacg actacagcag gcgcaccatg ggtctgcttg tgtctgatat
     1321 tggcacaatt gtgtggggcg ccacttccgc catggccacc ggatacgtca aggtcatctt
     1381 cttctgcctg ggtctgtgtt atggtgctaa cacgttcttt cacgctgcca aggcctacat
     1441 cgagggttac cacaccgtgc cgaagggccg gtgtcgccag gtggtgactg gcatggcttg
     1501 gctcttcttc gtatcatggg gtatgttccc catcctgttc atcctcggcc ccgagggctt
     1561 cggcgtcctg agcgtgtacg gctccaccgt cggccacacc atcattgacc tgatgtcgaa
     1621 gaactgctgg ggtctgctcg gccactacct gcgcgtgctg atccacgagc atatcctcat
     1681 ccacggcgac attcgcaaga ccaccaaatt gaacattggt ggcactgaga ttgaggtcga
     1741 gacgctggtg gaggacgagg ccgaggctgg cgcggtaccc atggtgagca agggcgagga
     1801 gctgttcacc ggggtggtgc ccatcctggt cgagctggac ggcgacgtaa acggccacaa
     1861 gttcagcgtg tccggcgagg gcgagggcga tgccacctac ggcaagctga ccctgaagtt
     1921 catctgcacc accggcaagc tgcccgtgcc ctggcccacc ctcgtgacca ccctgaccta
     1981 cggcgtgcag tgcttcagcc gctaccccga ccacatgaag cagcacgact tcttcaagtc
     2041 cgccatgccc gaaggctacg tccaggagcg caccatcttc ttcaaggacg acggcaacta
     2101 caagacccgc gccgaggtga agttcgaggg cgacaccctg gtgaaccgca tcgagctgaa
     2161 gggcatcgac ttcaaggagg acggcaacat cctggggcac aagctggagt acaactacaa
     2221 cagccacaac gtctatatca tggccgacaa gcagaagaac ggcatcaagg tgaacttcaa
     2281 gatccgccac aacatcgagg acggcagcgt gcagctcgcc gaccactacc agcagaacac
     2341 ccccatcggc gacggccccg tgctgctgcc cgacaaccac tacctgagca cccagtccgc
     2401 cctgagcaaa gaccccaacg agaagcgcga tcacatggtc ctgctggagt tcgtgaccgc
     2461 cgccgggatc actctcggca tggacgagct gtacaagtga taagaattcg atatcaagct
     2521 tatcgataat caacctctgg attacaaaat ttgtgaaaga ttgactggta ttcttaacta
     2581 tgttgctcct tttacgctat gtggatacgc tgctttaatg cctttgtatc atgctattgc
     2641 ttcccgtatg gctttcattt tctcctcctt gtataaatcc tggttgctgt ctctttatga
     2701 ggagttgtgg cccgttgtca ggcaacgtgg cgtggtgtgc actgtgtttg ctgacgcaac
     2761 ccccactggt tggggcattg ccaccacctg tcagctcctt tccgggactt tcgctttccc
     2821 cctccctatt gccacggcgg aactcatcgc cgcctgcctt gcccgctgct ggacaggggc
     2881 tcggctgttg ggcactgaca attccgtggt gttgtcgggg aaatcatcgt cctttccttg
     2941 gctgctcgcc tatgttgcca cctggattct gcgcgggacg tccttctgct acgtcccttc
     3001 ggccctcaat ccagcggacc ttccttcccg cggcctgctg ccggctctgc ggcctcttcc
     3061 gcgtcttcgc cttcgccctc agacgagtcg gatctccctt tgggccgcct ccccgcatcg
     3121 ataccgagcg ctgctcgaga gatctacggg tggcatccct gtgacccctc cccagtgcct
     3181 ctcctggccc tggaagttgc cactccagtg cccaccagcc ttgtcctaat aaaattaagt
     3241 tgcatcattt tgtctgacta ggtgtccttc tataatatta tggggtggag gggggtggta
     3301 tggagcaagg ggcaagttgg gaagacaacc tgtagggcct gcggggtcta ttgggaacca
     3361 agctggagtg cagtggcaca atcttggctc actgcaatct ccgcctcctg ggttcaagcg
     3421 attctcctgc ctcagcctcc cgagttgttg ggattccagg catgcatgac caggctcagc
     3481 taatttttgt ttttttggta gagacggggt ttcaccatat tggccaggct ggtctccaac
     3541 tcctaatctc aggtgatcta cccaccttgg cctcccaaat tgctgggatt acaggcgtga
     3601 accactgctc ccttccctgt ccttctgatt ttgtaggtaa ccacgtgcgg accgagcggc
     3661 cgcaggaacc cctagtgatg gagttggcca ctccctctct gcgcgctcgc tcgctcactg
     3721 aggccgggcg accaaaggtc gcccgacgcc cgggctttgc ccgggcggcc tcagtgagcg
     3781 agcgagcgcg cagctgcctg caggggcgcc tgatgcggta ttttctcctt acgcatctgt
     3841 gcggtatttc acaccgcata nnnnnnnnnn nnnnnnnnnn nnnnnnnnnn nnnnnnnnnn
     3901 nnnnnnnnnn nnnnnnnnnn nnnnnnnnnn nnnnnnnnnn nnnnnnnnnn nnnnnnnnnn
     3961 nnnnnnnnnn nnnnnnnnnn nnnnnnnnnn nnnnnnnnnn nncnnnnnnn nnnnnnnnnn
     4021 nnnnnnnnnn nnnnnnnnnn nnnnnnnnnn nnnnnnnnnn nnnnnnnnnn nnnnnnnnnn
     4081 nnnnnnnnnn nnnnnnnnnn nnnnnnnnnn nnnnnnnnnn nnnnnnnnnn nnnnnnnnnn
     4141 nnnncctttg acgttggagt ccacgttctt taatagtgga ctcttgttcc aaactggaac
     4201 aacactcaac cctatctcgg gctattcttt tgatttataa gggattttgc cgatttcggc
     4261 ctattggtta aaaaatgagc tgatttaaca aaaatttaac gcgaatttta acaaaatatt
     4321 aacgtttaca attttatggt gcactctcag tacaatctgc tctgatgccg catagttaag
     4381 ccagccccga cacccgccaa cacccgctga cgcgccctga cgggcttgtc tgctcccggc
     4441 atccgcttac agacaagctg tgaccgtctc cgggagctgc atgtgtcaga ggttttcacc
     4501 gtcatcaccg aaacgcgcga gacgaaaggg cctcgtgata cgcctatttt tataggttaa
     4561 tgtcatgata ataatggttt cttagacgtc aggtggcact tttcggggaa atgtgcgcgg
     4621 aacccctatt tgtttatttt tctaaataca ttcaaatatg tatccgctca tgagacaata
     4681 accctgataa atgcttcaat aatattgaaa aaggaagagt atgagtattc aacatttccg
     4741 tgtcgccctt attccctttt ttgcggcatt ttgccttcct gtttttgctc acccagaaac
     4801 gctggtgaaa gtaaaagatg ctgaagatca gttgggtgca cgagtgggtt acatcgaact
     4861 ggatctcaac agcggtaaga tccttgagag ttttcgcccc gaagaacgtt ttccaatgat
     4921 gagcactttt aaagttctgc tatgtggcgc ggtattatcc cgtattgacg ccgggcaaga
     4981 gcaactcggt cgccgcatac actattctca gaatgacttg gttgagtact caccagtcac
     5041 agaaaagcat cttacggatg gcatgacagt aagagaatta tgcagtgctg ccataaccat
     5101 gagtgataac actgcggcca acttacttct gacaacgatc ggaggaccga aggagctaac
     5161 cgcttttttg cacaacatgg gggatcatgt aactcgcctt gatcgttggg aaccggagct
     5221 gaatgaagcc ataccaaacg acgagcgtga caccacgatg cctgtagcaa tggcaacaac
     5281 gttgcgcaaa ctattaactg gcgaactact tactctagct tcccggcaac aattaataga
     5341 ctggatggag gcggataaag ttgcaggacc acttctgcgc tcggcccttc cggctggctg
     5401 gtttattgct gataaatctg gagccggtga gcgtgggtct cgcggtatca ttgcagcact
     5461 ggggccagat ggtaagccct cccgtatcgt agttatctac acgacgggga gtcaggcaac
     5521 tatggatgaa cgaaatagac agatcgctga gataggtgcc tcactgatta agcattggta
     5581 actgtcagac caagtttact catatatact ttagattgat ttaaaacttc atttttaatt
     5641 taaaaggatc taggtgaaga tcctttttga taatctcatg accaaaatcc cttaacgtga
     5701 gttttcgttc cactgagcgt cagaccccgt agaaaagatc aaaggatctt cttgagatcc
     5761 tttttttctg cgcgtaatct gctgcttgca aacaaaaaaa ccaccgctac cagcggtggt
     5821 ttgtttgccg gatcaagagc taccaactct ttttccgaag gtaactggct tcagcagagc
     5881 gcagatacca aatactgtcc ttctagtgta gccgtagtta ggccaccact tcaagaactc
     5941 tgtagcaccg cctacatacc tcgctctgct aatcctgtta ccagtggctg ctgccagtgg
     6001 cgataagtcg tgtcttaccg ggttggactc aagacgatag ttaccggata aggcgcagcg
     6061 gtcgggctga acggggggtt cgtgcacaca gcccagcttg gagcgaacga cctacaccga
     6121 actgagatac ctacagcgtg agctatgaga aagcgccacg cttcccgaag ggagaaaggc
     6181 ggacaggtat ccggtaagcg gcagggtcgg aacaggagag cgcacgaggg agcttccagg
     6241 gggaaacgcc tggtatcttt atagtcctgt cgggtttcgc cacctctgac ttgagcgtcg
     6301 atttttgtga tgctcgtcag gggggcggag cctatggaaa aacgccagca acgcggcctt
     6361 tttacggttc ctggcctttt gctggccttt tgctcacatg t
//
