Features (pLannotate 1.2.2; 16 found; start..end, strand, type, name):
    512..708     +  promoter       SV40 promoter: SV40 early promoter
    721..1646    +  CDS            ChR2 (fragment): N-terminal fragment of channelrhodopsin-2 from the alga Chlamydomonas reinhardtii (Nagel et al., 2003) blue light-activated cation channel
   1651..2367    +  CDS            EGFP: EGFP is a basic (constitutively fluorescent) green fluorescent protein published in 1996, derived from Aequorea victoria. It is reported to be a rapidly-maturing weak dimer with moderate acid sensitivity.
   2374..2398    +  misc_feature   MCS (fragment): pBluescript multiple cloning site
   2398..2986    +  misc_feature   WPRE: woodchuck hepatitis virus posttranscriptional regulatory element
   3018..3494    +  polyA_signal   hGH poly(A) signal: human growth hormone polyadenylation signal
   3534..3674    +  repeat_region  AAV2 ITR: inverted terminal repeat of adeno-associated virus serotype 2 inverted
   3679..3730    -  misc_feature   bom (fragment): basis of mobility region from pBR322
   3749..4204    +  rep_origin     f1 ori (sequence partly withheld): f1 bacteriophage origin of replication; arrow indicates direction of (+) strand synthesis
   4205..4254    -  misc_feature   bom (fragment): basis of mobility region from pBR322
   4356..4391    -  CDS            rop (fragment): Rop protein, which maintains plasmids at low copy number; rop
   4486..4590    +  promoter       AmpR promoter: bla
   4591..5451    +  CDS            AmpR: β-lactamase; bla; confers resistance to ampicillin, carbenicillin, and related antibiotics
   5622..6210    +  rep_origin     ori: high-copy-number ColE1/pMB1/pBR322/pUC origin of replication
   6283..6310    +  repeat_region  AAV2 ITR (fragment): inverted terminal repeat of adeno-associated virus serotype 2 inverted
   6339..6366    +  repeat_region  AAV2 ITR (fragment): inverted terminal repeat of adeno-associated virus serotype 2 inverted
>Addgene plasmid #125939 | 124_pAAV-ProC3-CatCh-GFP-WPRE | addgene full sequence | sequence record 257310 | Addgene NGS Result
GCGGCCGCACGCGTAAAGCTGGAACTGGGGCCGGAAACAGCTGAGGGTGCCCAGCCGGAAACTCGAAATC
AACGTAGGCCGGAAACTATTCGATGAATTCCGCCGGAAACTAGGTCCGGAGGACTGCCGGAAACACCTGT
AATCAAGCCGCCGGAAACCTGTTGTGGCCGTATGCCGGAAACGTCTTAATTGGACGTGCCGGAAACTCTT
TTAATGAGTTCGCCGGAAACCAGACCAGCCGAGCTGCCGGAAACCGGTTATATAGAACGGCCGGAAACGG
TCCACAGGAAAAAGCCGGAAACACCCAAACGGTTAGCGCCGGAAACGACTGGGGAGGACGTGCCGGAAAC
GTACTATCTGAAGATGCCGGAAACACTTGAAAGCTCCAAGCCGGAAACGGGCCCGTGCGGATAGCCGGAA
ACTGACGGTACACGGCCGCCGGAAACACTACTTGTATGGTAGCCGGAAACTTGGGCGTGGCTGGGGCCGG
AAACGCTCGAGATCTGCGATCTGCATCTCAATTAGTCAGCAACCATAGTCCCGCCCCTAACTCCGCCCAT
CCCGCCCCTAACTCCGCCCAGTTCCGCCCATTCTCCGCCCCATCGCTGACTAATTTTTTTTATTTATGCA
GAGGCCGAGGCCGCCTCGGCCTCTGAGCTATTCCAGAAGTAGTGAGGAGGCTTTTTTGGAGGCCTAGGCT
TTTGCAAAGGATCCGCCACCATGGATTATGGAGGCGCCCTGAGTGCCGTTGGGCGCGAGCTGCTATTTGT
AACGAACCCAGTAGTCGTCAATGGCTCTGTACTTGTGCCTGAGGACCAGTGTTACTGCGCGGGCTGGATT
GAGTCGCGTGGCACAAACGGTGCCCAAACGGCGTCGAACGTGCTGCAATGGCTTGCTGCTGGCTTCTCCA
TCCTACTGCTTATGTTTTACGCCTACCAAACATGGAAGTCAACCTGCGGCTGGGAGGAGATCTATGTGTG
CGCTATCGAGATGGTCAAGGTGATTCTCGAGTTCTTCTTCGAGTTTAAGAACCCGTCCATGCTGTATCTA
GCCACAGGCCACCGCGTCCAGTGGTTGCGTTACGCCGAGTGGCTTCTCACCTGCCCGGTCATTTGCATTC
ACCTGTCAAACCTGACGGGCTTGTCCAACGACTACAGCAGGCGCACCATGGGTCTGCTTGTGTCTGATAT
TGGCACAATTGTGTGGGGCGCCACTTCCGCCATGGCCACCGGATACGTCAAGGTCATCTTCTTCTGCCTG
GGTCTGTGTTATGGTGCTAACACGTTCTTTCACGCTGCCAAGGCCTACATCGAGGGTTACCACACCGTGC
CGAAGGGCCGGTGTCGCCAGGTGGTGACTGGCATGGCTTGGCTCTTCTTCGTATCATGGGGTATGTTCCC
CATCCTGTTCATCCTCGGCCCCGAGGGCTTCGGCGTCCTGAGCGTGTACGGCTCCACCGTCGGCCACACC
ATCATTGACCTGATGTCGAAGAACTGCTGGGGTCTGCTCGGCCACTACCTGCGCGTGCTGATCCACGAGC
ATATCCTCATCCACGGCGACATTCGCAAGACCACCAAATTGAACATTGGTGGCACTGAGATTGAGGTCGA
GACGCTGGTGGAGGACGAGGCCGAGGCTGGCGCGGTACCCATGGTGAGCAAGGGCGAGGAGCTGTTCACC
GGGGTGGTGCCCATCCTGGTCGAGCTGGACGGCGACGTAAACGGCCACAAGTTCAGCGTGTCCGGCGAGG
GCGAGGGCGATGCCACCTACGGCAAGCTGACCCTGAAGTTCATCTGCACCACCGGCAAGCTGCCCGTGCC
CTGGCCCACCCTCGTGACCACCCTGACCTACGGCGTGCAGTGCTTCAGCCGCTACCCCGACCACATGAAG
CAGCACGACTTCTTCAAGTCCGCCATGCCCGAAGGCTACGTCCAGGAGCGCACCATCTTCTTCAAGGACG
ACGGCAACTACAAGACCCGCGCCGAGGTGAAGTTCGAGGGCGACACCCTGGTGAACCGCATCGAGCTGAA
GGGCATCGACTTCAAGGAGGACGGCAACATCCTGGGGCACAAGCTGGAGTACAACTACAACAGCCACAAC
GTCTATATCATGGCCGACAAGCAGAAGAACGGCATCAAGGTGAACTTCAAGATCCGCCACAACATCGAGG
ACGGCAGCGTGCAGCTCGCCGACCACTACCAGCAGAACACCCCCATCGGCGACGGCCCCGTGCTGCTGCC
CGACAACCACTACCTGAGCACCCAGTCCGCCCTGAGCAAAGACCCCAACGAGAAGCGCGATCACATGGTC
CTGCTGGAGTTCGTGACCGCCGCCGGGATCACTCTCGGCATGGACGAGCTGTACAAGTGATAAGAATTCG
ATATCAAGCTTATCGATAATCAACCTCTGGATTACAAAATTTGTGAAAGATTGACTGGTATTCTTAACTA
TGTTGCTCCTTTTACGCTATGTGGATACGCTGCTTTAATGCCTTTGTATCATGCTATTGCTTCCCGTATG
GCTTTCATTTTCTCCTCCTTGTATAAATCCTGGTTGCTGTCTCTTTATGAGGAGTTGTGGCCCGTTGTCA
GGCAACGTGGCGTGGTGTGCACTGTGTTTGCTGACGCAACCCCCACTGGTTGGGGCATTGCCACCACCTG
TCAGCTCCTTTCCGGGACTTTCGCTTTCCCCCTCCCTATTGCCACGGCGGAACTCATCGCCGCCTGCCTT
GCCCGCTGCTGGACAGGGGCTCGGCTGTTGGGCACTGACAATTCCGTGGTGTTGTCGGGGAAATCATCGT
CCTTTCCTTGGCTGCTCGCCTATGTTGCCACCTGGATTCTGCGCGGGACGTCCTTCTGCTACGTCCCTTC
GGCCCTCAATCCAGCGGACCTTCCTTCCCGCGGCCTGCTGCCGGCTCTGCGGCCTCTTCCGCGTCTTCGC
CTTCGCCCTCAGACGAGTCGGATCTCCCTTTGGGCCGCCTCCCCGCATCGATACCGAGCGCTGCTCGAGA
GATCTACGGGTGGCATCCCTGTGACCCCTCCCCAGTGCCTCTCCTGGCCCTGGAAGTTGCCACTCCAGTG
CCCACCAGCCTTGTCCTAATAAAATTAAGTTGCATCATTTTGTCTGACTAGGTGTCCTTCTATAATATTA
TGGGGTGGAGGGGGGTGGTATGGAGCAAGGGGCAAGTTGGGAAGACAACCTGTAGGGCCTGCGGGGTCTA
TTGGGAACCAAGCTGGAGTGCAGTGGCACAATCTTGGCTCACTGCAATCTCCGCCTCCTGGGTTCAAGCG
ATTCTCCTGCCTCAGCCTCCCGAGTTGTTGGGATTCCAGGCATGCATGACCAGGCTCAGCTAATTTTTGT
TTTTTTGGTAGAGACGGGGTTTCACCATATTGGCCAGGCTGGTCTCCAACTCCTAATCTCAGGTGATCTA
CCCACCTTGGCCTCCCAAATTGCTGGGATTACAGGCGTGAACCACTGCTCCCTTCCCTGTCCTTCTGATT
TTGTAGGTAACCACGTGCGGACCGAGCGGCCGCAGGAACCCCTAGTGATGGAGTTGGCCACTCCCTCTCT
GCGCGCTCGCTCGCTCACTGAGGCCGGGCGACCAAAGGTCGCCCGACGCCCGGGCTTTGCCCGGGCGGCC
TCAGTGAGCGAGCGAGCGCGCAGCTGCCTGCAGGGGCGCCTGATGCGGTATTTTCTCCTTACGCATCTGT
GCGGTATTTCACACCGCATA
[95 nt withheld, positions 3731-3825]
T
[46 nt withheld, positions 3827-3872]
C
[141 nt withheld, positions 3874-4014]
CCTTTGACGTTGGAGTCCACGTTCTTTAATAGTGGACTCTTGTTCCAAACTGGAACAACACTCAACTCTA
TCTCGGGCTATTCTTTTGATTTATAAGGGATTTTGCCGATTTCGGTCTATTGGTTAAAAAATGAGCTGAT
TTAACAAAAATTTAACGCGAATTTTAACAAAATATTAACGTTTACAATTTTATGGTGCACTCTCAGTACA
ATCTGCTCTGATGCCGCATAGTTAAGCCAGCCCCGACACCCGCCAACACCCGCTGACGCGCCCTGACGGG
CTTGTCTGCTCCCGGCATCCGCTTACAGACAAGCTGTGACCGTCTCCGGGAGCTGCATGTGTCAGAGGTT
TTCACCGTCATCACCGAAACGCGCGAGACGAAAGGGCCTCGTGATACGCCTATTTTTATAGGTTAATGTC
ATGATAATAATGGTTTCTTAGACGTCAGGTGGCACTTTTCGGGGAAATGTGCGCGGAACCCCTATTTGTT
TATTTTTCTAAATACATTCAAATATGTATCCGCTCATGAGACAATAACCCTGATAAATGCTTCAATAATA
TTGAAAAAGGAAGAGTATGAGTATTCAACATTTCCGTGTCGCCCTTATTCCCTTTTTTGCGGCATTTTGC
CTTCCTGTTTTTGCTCACCCAGAAACGCTGGTGAAAGTAAAAGATGCTGAAGATCAGTTGGGTGCACGAG
TGGGTTACATCGAACTGGATCTCAACAGCGGTAAGATCCTTGAGAGTTTTCGCCCCGAAGAACGTTTTCC
AATGATGAGCACTTTTAAAGTTCTGCTATGTGGCGCGGTATTATCCCGTATTGACGCCGGGCAAGAGCAA
CTCGGTCGCCGCATACACTATTCTCAGAATGACTTGGTTGAGTACTCACCAGTCACAGAAAAGCATCTTA
CGGATGGCATGACAGTAAGAGAATTATGCAGTGCTGCCATAACCATGAGTGATAACACTGCGGCCAACTT
ACTTCTGACAACGATCGGAGGACCGAAGGAGCTAACCGCTTTTTTGCACAACATGGGGGATCATGTAACT
CGCCTTGATCGTTGGGAACCGGAGCTGAATGAAGCCATACCAAACGACGAGCGTGACACCACGATGCCTG
TAGCAATGGCAACAACGTTGCGCAAACTATTAACTGGCGAACTACTTACTCTAGCTTCCCGGCAACAATT
AATAGACTGGATGGAGGCGGATAAAGTTGCAGGACCACTTCTGCGCTCGGCCCTTCCGGCTGGCTGGTTT
ATTGCTGATAAATCTGGAGCCGGTGAGCGTGGGTCTCGCGGTATCATTGCAGCACTGGGGCCAGATGGTA
AGCCCTCCCGTATCGTAGTTATCTACACGACGGGGAGTCAGGCAACTATGGATGAACGAAATAGACAGAT
CGCTGAGATAGGTGCCTCACTGATTAAGCATTGGTAACTGTCAGACCAAGTTTACTCATATATACTTTAG
ATTGATTTAAAACTTCATTTTTAATTTAAAAGGATCTAGGTGAAGATCCTTTTTGATAATCTCATGACCA
AAATCCCTTAACGTGAGTTTTCGTTCCACTGAGCGTCAGACCCCGTAGAAAAGATCAAAGGATCTTCTTG
AGATCCTTTTTTTCTGCGCGTAATCTGCTGCTTGCAAACAAAAAAACCACCGCTACCAGCGGTGGTTTGT
TTGCCGGATCAAGAGCTACCAACTCTTTTTCCGAAGGTAACTGGCTTCAGCAGAGCGCAGATACCAAATA
CTGTTCTTCTAGTGTAGCCGTAGTTAGGCCACCACTTCAAGAACTCTGTAGCACCGCCTACATACCTCGC
TCTGCTAATCCTGTTACCAGTGGCTGCTGCCAGTGGCGATAAGTCGTGTCTTACCGGGTTGGACTCAAGA
CGATAGTTACCGGATAAGGCGCAGCGGTCGGGCTGAACGGGGGGTTCGTGCACACAGCCCAGCTTGGAGC
GAACGACCTACACCGAACTGAGATACCTACAGCGTGAGCTATGAGAAAGCGCCACGCTTCCCGAAGGGAG
AAAGGCGGACAGGTATCCGGTAAGCGGCAGGGTCGGAACAGGAGAGCGCACGAGGGAGCTTCCAGGGGGA
AACGCCTGGTATCTTTATAGTCCTGTCGGGTTTCGCCACCTCTGACTTGAGCGTCGATTTTTGTGATGCT
CGTCAGGGGGGCGGAGCCTATGGAAAAACGCCAGCAACGCGGCCTTTTTACGGTTCCTGGCCTTTTGCTG
GCCTTTTGCTCACATGTCCTGCAGGCAGCTGCGCGCTCGCTCGCTCACTGAGGCCGCCCGGGCGTCGGGC
GACCTTTGGTCGCCCGGCCTCAGTGAGCGAGCGAGCGCGCAGAGAGGGAGTGGCCAACTCCATCACTAGG
GGTTCCT
